>Addgene plasmid #229707 | pLViN-iRFP670-α-cateninA+ΔβH | addgene full sequence | sequence record 458300 | Addgene NGS Result
TGGAAGGGCTAATTCACTCCCAAAGAAGACAAGATATCCTTGATCTGTGGATCTACCACACACAAGGCTA
CTTCCCTGATTAGCAGAACTACACACCAGGGCCAGGGGTCAGATATCCACTGACCTTTGGATGGTGCTAC
AAGCTAGTACCAGTTGAGCCAGATAAGGTAGAAGAGGCCAATAAAGGAGAGAACACCAGCTTGTTACACC
CTGTGAGCCTGCATGGGATGGATGACCCGGAGAGAGAAGTGTTAGAGTGGAGGTTTGACAGCCGCCTAGC
ATTTCATCACGTGGCCCGAGAGCTGCATCCGGAGTACTTCAAGAACTGCTGATATCGAGCTTGCTACAAG
GGACTTTCCGCTGGGGACTTTCCAGGGAGGCGTGGCCTGGGCGGGACTGGGGAGTGGCGAGCCCTCAGAT
CCTGCATATAAGCAGCTGCTTTTTGCCTGTACTGGGTCTCTCTGGTTAGACCAGATCTGAGCCTGGGAGC
TCTCTGGCTAACTAGGGAACCCACTGCTTAAGCCTCAATAAAGCTTGCCTTGAGTGCTTCAAGTAGTGTG
TGCCCGTCTGTTGTGTGACTCTGGTAACTAGAGATCCCTCAGACCCTTTTAGTCAGTGTGGAAAATCTCT
AGCAGTGGCGCCCGAACAGGGACTTGAAAGCGAAAGGGAAACCAGAGGAGCTCTCTCGACGCAGGACTCG
GCTTGCTGAAGCGCGCACGGCAAGAGGCGAGGGGCGGCGACTGGTGAGTACGCCAAAAATTTTGACTAGC
GGAGGCTAGAAGGAGAGAGATGGGTGCGAGAGCGTCAGTATTAAGCGGGGGAGAATTAGATCGCGATGGG
AAAAAATTCGGTTAAGGCCAGGGGGAAAGAAAAAATATAAATTAAAACATATAGTATGGGCAAGCAGGGA
GCTAGAACGATTCGCAGTTAATCCTGGCCTGTTAGAAACATCAGAAGGCTGTAGACAAATACTGGGACAG
CTACAACCATCCCTTCAGACAGGATCAGAAGAACTTAGATCATTATATAATACAGTAGCAACCCTCTATT
GTGTGCATCAAAGGATAGAGATAAAAGACACCAAGGAAGCTTTAGACAAGATAGAGGAAGAGCAAAACAA
AAGTAAGACCACCGCACAGCAAGCGGCCGGCCGCTGATCTTCAGACCTGGAGGAGGAGATATGAGGGACA
ATTGGAGAAGTGAATTATATAAATATAAAGTAGTAAAAATTGAACCATTAGGAGTAGCACCCACCAAGGC
AAAGAGAAGAGTGGTGCAGAGAGAAAAAAGAGCAGTGGGAATAGGAGCTTTGTTCCTTGGGTTCTTGGGA
GCAGCAGGAAGCACTATGGGCGCAGCGTCAATGACGCTGACGGTACAGGCCAGACAATTATTGTCTGGTA
TAGTGCAGCAGCAGAACAATTTGCTGAGGGCTATTGAGGCGCAACAGCATCTGTTGCAACTCACAGTCTG
GGGCATCAAGCAGCTCCAGGCAAGAATCCTGGCTGTGGAAAGATACCTAAAGGATCAACAGCTCCTGGGG
ATTTGGGGTTGCTCTGGAAAACTCATTTGCACCACTGCTGTGCCTTGGAATGCTAGTTGGAGTAATAAAT
CTCTGGAACAGATTTGGAATCACACGACCTGGATGGAGTGGGACAGAGAAATTAACAATTACACAAGCTT
AATACACTCCTTAATTGAAGAATCGCAAAACCAGCAAGAAAAGAATGAACAAGAATTATTGGAATTAGAT
AAATGGGCAAGTTTGTGGAATTGGTTTAACATAACAAATTGGCTGTGGTATATAAAATTATTCATAATGA
TAGTAGGAGGCTTGGTAGGTTTAAGAATAGTTTTTGCTGTACTTTCTATAGTGAATAGAGTTAGGCAGGG
ATATTCACCATTATCGTTTCAGACCCACCTCCCAACCCCGAGGGGACCCGACAGGCCCGAAGGAATAGAA
GAAGAAGGTGGAGAGAGAGACAGAGACAGATCCATTCGATTAGTGAACGGATCTCGACGGTATCGCCTTT
AAAAGAAAAGGGGGGATTGGGGGGTACAGTGCAGGGGAAAGAATAGTAGACATAATAGCAACAGACATAC
AAACTAAAGAATTACAAAAACAAATTACAAAAATTCAAAATTTTCGGGTTTATTACAGGGACAGCAGAGA
TCCAGTTTATCGATAAGCTTGGGAGTTCCGCGTTACATAACTTACGGTAAATGGCCCGCCTGGCTGACCG
CCCAACGACCCCCGCCCATTGACGTCAATAATGACGTATGTTCCCATAGTAACGCCAATAGGGACTTTCC
ATTGACGTCAATGGGTGGAGTATTTACGGTAAACTGCCCACTTGGCAGTACATCAAGTGTATCATATGCC
AAGTACGCCCCCTATTGACGTCAATGACGGTAAATGGCCCGCCTGGCATTATGCCCAGTACATGACCTTA
TGGGACTTTCCTACTTGGCAGTACATCTACGTATTAGTCATCGCTATTACCATGGTGATGCGGTTTTGGC
AGTACATCAATGGGCGTGGATAGCGGTTTGACTCACGGGGATTTCCAAGTCTCCACCCCATTGACGTCAA
TGGGAGTTTGTTTTGGCACCAAAATCAACGGGACTTTCCAAAATGTCGTAACAACTCCGCCCCATTGACG
CAAATGGGCGGTAGGCGTGTACGGTGGGAGGTCTATATAAGCAGAGCTCGTTTAGTGAACCGTCAGATCG
CCTGGAGACGCCATCCACGCTGTTTTGACCTCCATAGAAGACACCGACTCTAGCTAGAGGATCCCCCGGG
CTGCAGGAATTCGGCGCGCCAGTGAACCGTCAGATCCGCTAGGCCACCATGGCGCGTAAGGTCGATCTCA
CCTCCTGCGATCGCGAGCCGATCCACATCCCCGGCAGCATTCAGCCGTGCGGCTGCCTGCTAGCCTGCGA
CGCGCAGGCGGTGCGGATCACGCGCATTACGGAAAATGCCGGCGCGTTCTTTGGACGCGAAACTCCGCGG
GTCGGTGAGCTACTCGCCGATTACTTCGGCGAGACCGAAGCCCATGCGCTGCGCAACGCACTGGCGCAGT
CCTCCGATCCAAAGCGACCGGCGCTGATCTTCGGTTGGCGCGACGGCCTGACCGGCCGCACCTTCGACAT
CTCACTGCATCGCCATGACGGTACATCGATCATCGAGTTCGAGCCTGCGGCGGCCGAACAGGCCGACAAT
CCGCTGCGGCTGACGCGGCAGATCATCGCGCGCACCAAAGAACTGAAGTCGCTCGAAGAGATGGCCGCAC
GGGTGCCGCGCTATCTGCAGGCGATGCTCGGCTATCACCGCGTGATGTTGTACCGCTTCGCGGACGACGG
CTCCGGGATGGTGATCGGCGAGGCGAAGCGCAGCGACCTCGAGAGCTTTCTCGGTCAGCACTTTCCGGCG
TCGCTGGTCCCGCAGCAGGCGCGGCTACTGTACTTGAAGAACGCGATCCGCGTGGTCTCGGATTCGCGCG
GCATCAGCAGCCGGATCGTGCCCGAGCACGACGCCTCCGGCGCCGCGCTCGATCTGTCGTTCGCGCACCT
GCGCAGCATCTCGCCCTGCCATCTCGAATTTCTGCGGAACATGGGCGTCAGCGCCTCGATGTCGCTGTCG
ATCATCATTGACGGCACGCTATGGGGATTGATCATCTGTCATCATTACGAGCCGCGTGCCGTGCCGATGG
CGCAGCGCGTCGCGGCCGAAATGTTCGCCGACTTCTTATCGCTGCACTTCACCGCCGCCCACCACCAACG
CGGACTCAGATCTCGAGCTCATATGACTGCTGTCCATGCAGGCAACATAAACTTCAAGTGGGATCCTAAA
AGTCTAGAGATCAGGACTCTGGCAGTTGAGAGACTGTTGGAGCCTCTTGTTACACAGGTTACAACCCTTG
TAAACACCAATAGTAAAGGGCCCTCTAATAAGAAGAGAGGTCGTTCTAAGAAGGCCCATGTTTTGGCTGC
ATCTGTTGAACAAGCAACTGAGAATTTCTTGGAGAAGGGGGATAAAATTGCGAAGGAGAGCCAGTTTCTC
AAGGAGGAGCTTGTGGCTGCTGTAGAAGATGTTCGAAAACAAGGTGATTTGATGAAGGCTGCTGCAGGAG
AGTTCGCAGATGATCCCTGCTCTTCTGTGAAGCGAGGCAACATGGTTCGGGCAGCTCGAGCTTTGCTCTC
TGCTGTTACCCGGTTGCTGATTTTGGCTGACATGGCAGATGTCTACAAATTACTTGTTCAGCTGAAAGTT
GTGGAAGATGGTATCTTGAAGTTGAGGAATGCTGGCAATGAACAAGACTTAGGAATCCAGTATAAAGCCC
TAAAACCTGAAGTGGATAAGCTGAACATTATGGCAGCCAAAAGACAACAGGAATTGAAAGATGTTGGCCA
TCGTGATCAGATGGCTGCAGCTAGAGGAATCCTGCAGAAGAACGTTCCGATCCTCTATACTGCATCCCAG
GCATGCCTACAGCACCCTGATGTCGCAGCCTATAAGGCCAACAGGGACCTGATATACAAGCAGCTGCAGC
AGGCGGTCACAGGCATTTCCAATGCAGCCCAGGCCACTGCCTCAGACGATGCCTCACAGCACCAGGGTGG
AGGAGGAGGAGAACTGGCATATGCACTCAATAACTTTGACAAACAAATCATTGTGGACCCCTTGAGCTTC
AGCGAGGAGCGCTTTAGGCCTTCCCTGGAGGAGCGTCTGGAAAGCATCATTAGTGGGGCTGCCTTGATGG
CCGACTCGTCCTGCACGCGTGATGACCGTCGTGAGCGAATTGTGGCAGAGTGTAATGCTGTCCGCCAGGC
CCTGCAGGACCTGCTTTCGGAGTACATGGGCAATGCTGGACGTAAAGAAAGAAGTGATGCACTCAATTCT
GCAATAGATAAAATGACCAAGAAGACCAGGGACTTGCGTAGACAGCTCCGCAAAGCTGTCATGGACCACG
TTTCAGATTCTTTCCTGGAAACCAATGTTCCACTTTTGGTATTGATTGAAGCTGCAAAGAATGGAAATGA
GAAAGAAGTTAAGGAGTATGCCCAAGTTTTCCGTGAACATGCCAACAAATTGATTGAGGTTGCCAACTTG
GCCTGTTCCATCTCAAATAATGAAGAAGGTGTAAAGCTTGTTCGAATGTCTGCAAGCCAGTTAGAAGCCC
TCTGTCCTCAGGTTATTAATGCTGCACTGGCTTTAGCAGCAAAACCACAGAGTAAACTGGCCCAAGAGAA
CATGGATCTTTTTAAAGAACAATGGGAAAAACAAGTCCGTGTTCTCACAGATGCTGTCGATGACATTACT
TCCATTGATGACTTCTTGGCTGTCTCAGAGAATCACATTTTGGAAGATGTGAACAAATGTGTCATTGCTC
TCCAAGAGAAGGATGTGGATGGCCTGGACCGCACAGCTGGTGCAATTCGAGGCCGGGCAGCCCGGGTCAT
TCACGTAGTCACCTCAGAGATGGACAACTATGAGCCAGGAGTCTACACAGAGAAGGTTCTGGAAGCCACT
AAGCTGCTCTCCAACACAGTCATGCCACGTTTTACTGAGCAAGTAGAAGCAGCCGTGGAAGCCCTCAGCT
CGGACCCTGCCCAGCCCATGGATGAGAATGAGTTTATCGATGCTTCCCGCCTGGTATATGATGGCATCCG
GGACATCAGGAAAGCAGTGCTGATGATAAGGACCCCTGAGGAGTTGGATGACTCTGACTTTGAGACAGAA
GATTTTGATGTCAGAAGCAGGACGAGCGTCCAGACAGAAGACGATCAGCTGATAGCTGGCCAGAGTGCCG
GGAGTGGCAGTGCTCAGCTTCCCCAGGAGCAAAAAGCGAAGATTGCGGAACAGGTGGCCAGCTTCCAGGA
AGAAAAGAGCAAGCTGGATGCTGAAGTGTCCAAATGGGACGACAGTGGCAATGACATCATTGTGCTGGCC
AAGCAGATGTGCATGATTATGATGGAGATGACAGACTTTACCCGAGGTAAAGGACCACTCAAAAATACAT
CGGATGTCATCAGTGCTGCCAAGAAAATTGCTGAGGCAGGATCCAGGATGGACAAGCTTGGCCGCACCAT
TGCAGACCATTGCCCCGACTCGGCTTGCAAGCAGGACCTGCTGGCCTACCTGCAACGCATCGCCCTCTAC
TGCCACCAGCTGAACATCTGCAGCAAGGTCAAGGCCGAATTCGGGGTGGACAGCGCCATGTCCCTGATCC
AGGCAGCCAAGAACTTGATGAATGCTGTGGTGCAGACAGTGAAGGCATCCTACGTCGCCTCTACCAAATA
CCAAAAGTCACAGGGTATGGCTTCCCTCAACCTTCCTGCTGTGTCATGGAAGATGAAGGCACCAGAGAAA
AAGCCATTGGTGAAGAGAGAGAAACAGGATGAGACACAGACCAAGATTAAACGGGCATCTCAGAAGAAGC
ACGTGAACCCGGTGCAGGCCCTCAGCGAGTTCAAAGCTATGGACAGCATCTAATGCAGTCGACGGTACCG
CGTTAACTAACTTAAGCTAGCAACGGTTTCCCTCTAGCGGGATCAATTCCGCCCCCCCCCCCTAACGTTA
CTGGCCGAAGCCGCTTGGAATAAGGCCGGTGTGCGTTTGTCTATATGTTATTTTCCACCATATTGCCGTC
TTTTGGCAATGTGAGGGCCCGGAAACCTGGCCCTGTCTTCTTGACGAGCATTCCTAGGGGTCTTTCCCCT
CTCGCCAAAGGAATGCAAGGTCTGTTGAATGTCGTGAAGGAAGCAGTTCCTCTGGAAGCTTCTTGAAGAC
AAACAACGTCTGTAGCGACCCTTTGCAGGCAGCGGAACCCCCCACCTGGCGACAGGTGCCTCTGCGGCCA
AAAGCCACGTGTATAAGATACACCTGCAAAGGCGGCACAACCCCAGTGCCACGTTGTGAGTTGGATAGTT
GTGGAAAGAGTCAAATGGCTCTCCTCAAGCGTATTCAACAAGGGGCTGAAGGATGCCCAGAAGGTACCCC
ATTGTATGGGATCTGATCTGGGGCCTCGGTGCACATGCTTTACATGTGTTTAGTCGAGGTTAAAAAAACG
TCTAGGCCCCCCGAACCACGGGGACGTGGTTTTCCTTTGAAAAACACGATAATACCATGATTGAACAAGA
TGGATTGCACGCAGGTTCTCCGGCCGCTTGGGTGGAGAGGCTATTCGGCTATGACTGGGCACAACAGACA
ATCGGCTGCTCTGATGCCGCCGTGTTCCGGCTGTCAGCGCAGGGGCGCCCGGTTCTTTTTGTCAAGACCG
ACCTGTCCGGTGCCCTGAATGAACTGCAGGACGAGGCAGCGCGGCTATCGTGGCTGGCCACGACGGGCGT
TCCTTGCGCAGCTGTGCTCGACGTTGTCACTGAAGCGGGAAGGGACTGGCTGCTATTGGGCGAAGTGCCG
GGGCAGGATCTCCTGTCATCTCACCTTGCTCCTGCCGAGAAAGTATCCATCATGGCTGATGCAATGCGGC
GGCTGCATACGCTTGATCCGGCTACCTGCCCATTCGACCACCAAGCGAAACATCGCATCGAGCGAGCACG
TACTCGGATGGAAGCCGGTCTTGTCGATCAGGATGATCTGGACGAAGAGCATCAGGGGCTCGCGCCAGCC
GAACTGTTCGCCAGGCTCAAGGCGCGCATGCCCGACGGCGAGGATCTCGTCGTGACCCATGGCGATGCCT
GCTTGCCGAATATCATGGTGGAAAATGGCCGCTTTTCTGGATTCATCGACTGTGGCCGGCTGGGTGTGGC
GGACCGCTATCAGGACATAGCGTTGGCTACCCGTGATATTGCTGAAGAGCTTGGCGGCGAATGGGCTGAC
CGCTTCCTCGTGCTTTACGGTATCGCCGCTCCCGATTCGCAGCGCATCGCCTTCTATCGCCTTCTTGACG
AGTTCTTCTGACCCGGGCGGGGCGCGTCTGGAACAATCAACCTCTGGATTACAAAATTTGTGAAAGATTG
ACTGGTATTCTTAACTATGTTGCTCCTTTTACGCTATGTGGATACGCTGCTTTAATGCCTTTGTATCATG
CTATTGCTTCCCGTATGGCTTTCATTTTCTCCTCCTTGTATAAATCCTGGTTGCTGTCTCTTTATGAGGA
GTTGTGGCCCGTTGTCAGGCAACGTGGCGTGGTGTGCACTGTGTTTGCTGACGCAACCCCCACTGGTTGG
GGCATTGCCACCACCTGTCAGCTCCTTTCCGGGACTTTCGCTTTCCCCCTCCCTATTGCCACGGCGGAAC
TCATCGCCGCCTGCCTTGCCCGCTGCTGGACAGGGGCTCGGCTGTTGGGCACTGACAATTCCGTGGTGTT
GTCGGGGAAGCTGACGTCCTTTCCATGGCTGCTCGCCTGTGTTGCCACCTGGATTCTGCGCGGGACGTCC
TTCTGCTACGTCCCTTCGGCCCTCAATCCAGCGGACCTTCCTTCCCGCGGCCTGCTGCCGGCTCTGCGGC
CTCTTCCGCGTCTTCGCCTTCGCCCTCAGACGAGTCGGATCTCCCTTTGGGCCGCCTCCCCGCCTGGAAT
TAATTCTGCAGTCGAGACCTAGAAAAACATGGAGCAATCACAAGTAGCAATACAGCAGCTACCAATGCTG
ATTGTGCCTGGCTAGAAGCACAAGAGGAGGAGGAGGTGGGTTTTCCAGTCACACCTCAGGTACCTTTAAG
ACCAATGACTTACAAGGCAGCTGTAGATCTTAGCCACTTTTTAAAAGAAAAGAGGGGACTGGAAGGGCTA
ATTCACTCCCAACGAAGACAAGATATCCTTGATCTGTGGATCTACCACACACAAGGCTACTTCCCTGATT
AGCAGAACTACACACCAGGGCCAGGGGTCAGATATCCACTGACCTTTGGATGGTGCTACAAGCTAGTACC
AGTTGAGCCAGATAAGGTAGAAGAGGCCAATAAAGGAGAGAACACCAGCTTGTTACACCCTGTGAGCCTG
CATGGGATGGATGACCCGGAGAGAGAAGTGTTAGAGTGGAGGTTTGACAGCCGCCTAGCATTTCATCACG
TGGCCCGAGAGCTGCATCCGGAGTACTTCAAGAACTGCTGATATCGAGCTTGCTACAAGGGACTTTCCGC
TGGGGACTTTCCAGGGAGGCGTGGCCTGGGCGGGACTGGGGAGTGGCGAGCCCTCAGATCCTGCATATAA
GCAGCTGCTTTTTGCCTGTACTGGGTCTCTCTGGTTAGACCAGATCTGAGCCTGGGAGCTCTCTGGCTAA
CTAGGGAACCCACTGCTTAAGCCTCAATAAAGCTTGCCTTGAGTGCTTCAAGTAGTGTGTGCCCGTCTGT
TGTGTGACTCTGGTAACTAGAGATCCCTCAGACCCTTTTAGTCAGTGTGGAAAATCTCTAGCAGTAGTAG
TTCATGTCATCTTATTATTCAGTATTTATAACTTGCAAAGAAATGAATATCAGAGAGTGAGAGGCCTTGA
CATTGCTAGCGTTTACCGTCGACCTCTAGCTAGAGCTTGGCGTAATCATGGTCATAGCTGTTTCCTGTGT
GAAATTGTTATCCGCTCACAATTCCACACAACATACGAGCCGGAAGCATAAAGTGTAAAGCCTGGGGTGC
CTAATGAGTGAGCTAACTCACATTAATTGCGTTGCGCTCACTGCCCGCTTTCCAGTCGGGAAACCTGTCG
TGCCAGCTGCATTAATGAATCGGCCAACGCGCGGGGAGAGGCGGTTTGCGTATTGGGCGCTCTTCCGCTT
CCTCGCTCACTGACTCGCTGCGCTCGGTCGTTCGGCTGCGGCGAGCGGTATCAGCTCACTCAAAGGCGGT
AATACGGTTATCCACAGAATCAGGGGATAACGCAGGAAAGAACATGTGAGCAAAAGGCCAGCAAAAGGCC
AGGAACCGTAAAAAGGCCGCGTTGCTGGCGTTTTTCCATAGGCTCCGCCCCCCTGACGAGCATCACAAAA
ATCGACGCTCAAGTCAGAGGTGGCGAAACCCGACAGGACTATAAAGATACCAGGCGTTTCCCCCTGGAAG
CTCCCTCGTGCGCTCTCCTGTTCCGACCCTGCCGCTTACCGGATACCTGTCCGCCTTTCTCCCTTCGGGA
AGCGTGGCGCTTTCTCATAGCTCACGCTGTAGGTATCTCAGTTCGGTGTAGGTCGTTCGCTCCAAGCTGG
GCTGTGTGCACGAACCCCCCGTTCAGCCCGACCGCTGCGCCTTATCCGGTAACTATCGTCTTGAGTCCAA
CCCGGTAAGACACGACTTATCGCCACTGGCAGCAGCCACTGGTAACAGGATTAGCAGAGCGAGGTATGTA
GGCGGTGCTACAGAGTTCTTGAAGTGGTGGCCTAACTACGGCTACACTAGAAGAACAGTATTTGGTATCT
GCGCTCTGCTGAAGCCAGTTACCTTCGGAAAAAGAGTTGGTAGCTCTTGATCCGGCAAACAAACCACCGC
TGGTAGCGGTGGTTTTTTTGTTTGCAAGCAGCAGATTACGCGCAGAAAAAAAGGATCTCAAGAAGATCCT
TTGATCTTTTCTACGGGGTCTGACGCTCAGTGGAACGAAAACTCACGTTAAGGGATTTTGGTCATGAGAT
TATCAAAAAGGATCTTCACCTAGATCCTTTTAAATTAAAAATGAAGTTTTAAATCAATCTAAAGTATATA
TGAGTAAACTTGGTCTGACAGTTACCAATGCTTAATCAGTGAGGCACCTATCTCAGCGATCTGTCTATTT
CGTTCATCCATAGTTGCCTGACTCCCCGTCGTGTAGATAACTACGATACGGGAGGGCTTACCATCTGGCC
CCAGTGCTGCAATGATACCGCGAGACCCACGCTCACCGGCTCCAGATTTATCAGCAATAAACCAGCCAGC
CGGAAGGGCCGAGCGCAGAAGTGGTCCTGCAACTTTATCCGCCTCCATCCAGTCTATTAATTGTTGCCGG
GAAGCTAGAGTAAGTAGTTCGCCAGTTAATAGTTTGCGCAACGTTGTTGCCATTGCTACAGGCATCGTGG
TGTCACGCTCGTCGTTTGGTATGGCTTCATTCAGCTCCGGTTCCCAACGATCAAGGCGAGTTACATGATC
CCCCATGTTGTGCAAAAAAGCGGTTAGCTCCTTCGGTCCTCCGATCGTTGTCAGAAGTAAGTTGGCCGCA
GTGTTATCACTCATGGTTATGGCAGCACTGCATAATTCTCTTACTGTCATGCCATCCGTAAGATGCTTTT
CTGTGACTGGTGAGTACTCAACCAAGTCATTCTGAGAATAGTGTATGCGGCGACCGAGTTGCTCTTGCCC
GGCGTCAATACGGGATAATACCGCGCCACATAGCAGAACTTTAAAAGTGCTCATCATTGGAAAACGTTCT
TCGGGGCGAAAACTCTCAAGGATCTTACCGCTGTTGAGATCCAGTTCGATGTAACCCACTCGTGCACCCA
ACTGATCTTCAGCATCTTTTACTTTCACCAGCGTTTCTGGGTGAGCAAAAACAGGAAGGCAAAATGCCGC
AAAAAAGGGAATAAGGGCGACACGGAAATGTTGAATACTCATACTCTTCCTTTTTCAATATTATTGAAGC
ATTTATCAGGGTTATTGTCTCATGAGCGGATACATATTTGAATGTATTTAGAAAAATAAACAAATAGGGG
TTCCGCGCACATTTCCCCGAAAAGTGCCACCTGACGTCGACGGATCGGGAGATCAACTTGTTTATTGCAG
CTTATAATGGTTACAAATAAAGCAATAGCATCACAAATTTCACAAATAAAGCATTTTTTTCACTGCATTC
TAGTTGTGGTTTGTCCAAACTCATCAATGTATCTTATCATGTCTGGATCAACTGGATAACTCAAGCTAAC
CAAAATCATCCCAAACTTCCCACCCCATACCCTATTACCACTGCCAATTACCTGTGGTTTCATTTACTCT
AAACCTGTGATTCCTCTGAATTATTTTCATTTTAAAGAAATTGTATTTGTTAAATATGTACTACAAACTT
AGTAGT
Features (pLannotate 1.2.2; 27 found; start..end, strand, type, name):
    377..634     +  LTR            5' LTR (truncated): truncated 5' long terminal repeat (LTR) from HIV-1
    681..806     +  misc_feature   HIV-1 Ψ: packaging signal of human immunodeficiency virus type 1
    790..1128    +  CDS            HIV-1 gag (fragment): gag protein from human immunodeficiency virus 1; gag
   1303..1536    +  misc_feature   RRE: The Rev response element (RRE) of HIV-1 allows for Rev-dependent mRNA export from the nucleus to the cytoplasm.
   1913..2013    +  CDS            Rev (fragment): human immunodeficiency virus 1 (HIV-1) Rev protein; rev; enhances nuclear export of unspliced and incompletely spliced viral mRNAs
   2028..2143    +  misc_feature   cPPT/CTS: central polypurine tract and central termination sequence of HIV-1 (lacking the first T)
   2201..2504    +  enhancer       CMV enhancer: human cytomegalovirus immediate early enhancer
   2505..2708    +  promoter       CMV promoter: human cytomegalovirus (CMV) immediate early promoter
   2784..2813    +  misc_feature   MCS (fragment): pBluescript multiple cloning site
   2849..3781    +  CDS            iRFP670: iRFP670 is a basic (constitutively fluorescent) near ir fluorescent protein published in 2013, derived from Rhodopseudomonas palustris CGA009. It has low acid sensitivity. It requires the cofactor biliverdin for fluorescence.
   3781..3801    +  misc_feature   MCS (fragment): multiple cloning site
   3803..6490    +  CDS            CTNNA1: CTNA1_HUMAN - Experimental evidence at protein level: Swiss-Prot protein existence level 1. Associates with the cytoplasmic domain of a variety of cadherins. The association of catenins to cadherins produces a complex which is linked to the actin filament network, and which seems to be of primary importance for cadherins cell-adhesion properties. Can associate with both E- and N-cadherins. Originally believed to be a stable component of E-cadherin/catenin adhesion complexes and to mediate the linkage of cadherins to the actin cytoskeleton at adherens junctions. In contrast, cortical actin was
   6494..6512    +  misc_feature   MCS (fragment): multiple cloning site
   6563..7124    +  misc_feature   IRES: internal ribosome entry site (IRES) of the encephalomyocarditis virus (EMCV)
   7127..7918    +  CDS            neo: KKA2_KLEPN - Also known as kan, nptII. Experimental evidence at protein level: Swiss-Prot protein existence level 1. Resistance to kanamycin, neomycin, paromomycin, ribostamycin, butirosin and gentamicin B. From Klebsiella pneumoniae.
   7945..8533    +  misc_feature   WPRE: woodchuck hepatitis virus posttranscriptional regulatory element
   8550..9068    +  CDS            nef (fragment): NEF_HV1BR - Experimental evidence at protein level: Swiss-Prot protein existence level 1. Extracellular Nef protein targets CD4(+) T-lymphocytes for apoptosis by interacting with CXCR4 surface receptors (PubMed:14990729). From Human immunodeficiency virus type 1 group M subtype B (isolate BRU/LAI) (HIV-1).
   9116..9373    +  LTR            5' LTR (truncated): truncated 5' long terminal repeat (LTR) from HIV-1
   9523..9545    -  protein_bind   lac operator (fragment): The lac repressor binds to the lac operator to inhibit transcription in E. coli. This inhibition can be relieved by adding lactose or isopropyl-β-D-thiogalactopyranoside (IPTG). lac repressor encoded by lacI
   9549..9579    -  promoter       lac promoter: promoter for the E. coli lac operon
   9594..9615    -  protein_bind   CAP binding site: CAP binding activates transcription in the presence of cAMP. E. coli catabolite activator protein
   9628..9720    -  CDS            lacI (fragment): lac repressor; lacI; The lac repressor binds to the lac operator to inhibit transcription in E. coli. This inhibition can be relieved by adding lactose or isopropyl-β-D-thiogalactopyranoside (IPTG).
   9903..10491   -  rep_origin     ori: high-copy-number ColE1/pMB1/pBR322/pUC origin of replication
  10662..11522   -  CDS            AmpR: β-lactamase; bla; confers resistance to ampicillin, carbenicillin, and related antibiotics
  11523..11627   -  promoter       AmpR promoter: bla
  11675..11809   +  polyA_signal   SV40 poly(A) signal: SV40 polyadenylation signal
  11976..329     +  CDS            nef (fragment) (across the origin): NEF_HV1BR - Experimental evidence at protein level: Swiss-Prot protein existence level 1. Extracellular Nef protein targets CD4(+) T-lymphocytes for apoptosis by interacting with CXCR4 surface receptors (PubMed:14990729). From Human immunodeficiency virus type 1 group M subtype B (isolate BRU/LAI) (HIV-1).
