[The description below was written by a language model from this plasmid's Addgene catalogue record and pLannotate feature annotations shown in this document.]
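Description:
pLViN-iRFP670-α-cateninA+ΔβH is an HIV-1-based lentiviral transfer plasmid for expressing a near-infrared-tagged mutant of human α-catenin (CTNNA1) in mammalian cells. The sequenced plasmid is about 12 kb. It is maintained in E. coli at high copy through a ColE1/pUC-type origin with ampicillin selection (β-lactamase), and a recombination-deficient strain is listed for propagation, as is usual for LTR-containing vectors. The viral portion is bounded by two HIV-1 LTRs, both annotated as truncated. Between them lie the Ψ packaging signal with a short gag fragment, the Rev response element for Rev-dependent export of the genomic RNA, and the cPPT/CTS element, which aids nuclear import of the reverse-transcribed genome. Nef fragments adjoin the LTR regions, and a WPRE upstream of the 3′ LTR enhances transcript stability and expression.

The payload is driven by the human CMV immediate-early enhancer and promoter. It encodes iRFP670, a biliverdin-dependent near-infrared fluorescent protein, fused to the N terminus of α-catenin. The catalogue entry records a substitution of residues 670–673 (RAIM to GSGS). The "A+ΔβH" name suggests additional alterations, but the record does not describe them, and the annotated CTNNA1 coding region is slightly shorter than a full-length match would be. Downstream, an EMCV IRES links a neomycin phosphotransferase gene to the same transcript, so transduced cells can be selected with G418 while expressing the fusion protein. The construct was deposited with a study of E-cadherin–actin coupling and epithelial cell locomotion. It suits stable expression and live imaging of this α-catenin variant at cell–cell junctions, in a spectral channel compatible with green and red reporters.
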