Addgene plasmid #229707: pLViN-iRFP670-α-cateninA+ΔβH
Purpose: Lentiviral expression of iRFP670-alpha-cateninA+delta-beta-H in mammalian cells
Depositing lab: Alpha Yap. Depositing organization: University of Queensland. Publication: An E-cadherin-actin clutch translates the mechanical force of cortical flow for cell-cell contact to inhibit epithelial cell locomotion. Noordstra I, Hermoso MD, Schimmel L, Bonfim-Melo A, Currin-Ross D, Duong CN, Kalappurakkal JM, Morris RG, Vestweber D, Mayor S, Gordon E, Roca-Cusachs P, Yap AS. Dev Cell. 2023 Sep 25;58(18):1748-1763.e6. doi: 10.1016/j.devcel.2023.06.011. Epub 2023 Jul 21. PubMed 37480844.
Backbone
  Vector backbone: PLViN-iRFP670
  Backbone size w/o insert (bp): 8358
  Vector type: Mammalian Expression, Lentiviral
Growth in bacteria
  Bacterial resistance: Ampicillin, 100 μg/mL
  Growth temperature: 37°C
  Growth strain: NEB Stable
  Copy number: High Copy
Gene/Insert
  Gene/Insert name: CTNNA1 (alpha-catenin) Human (alt name: MDBS2; MDPT2; CAP102)
  Species: H. sapiens (human)
  Insert size (bp): 3618
  Mutation: amino acids 670-673, RAIM--> GSGS
  Entrez Gene: CTNNA1 (a.k.a. CAP102, MDBS2, MDPT2)
  Promoter: CMV promoter
  Tag / fusion protein: iRFP670 (N terminal on insert)
  Cloning method: Gibson Cloning
Terms and licenses: Academic/Nonprofit Terms; Industry Terms: Not Available to Industry
How to cite: pLViN-iRFP670-α-cateninA+ΔβH was a gift from Alpha Yap (Addgene plasmid # 229707 ; http://n2t.net/addgene:229707 ; RRID:Addgene_229707)
